>Addgene plasmid #182398 | pRSFDuet-1_VNp6-DARPinOFF7 | addgene full sequence | sequence record 360456 | Addgene NGS Result
GGGGAATTGTGAGCGGATAACAATTCCCCTGTAGAAATAATTTTGTTTAACTTTAATAAGGAGATATACC
ATGGGCAGCAGCCATCACCATCATCACCACAGCCAGGATCCGAATTCGAGCTCGGCGCGCCTGCAGGTCG
ACAAGCTTGCGGCCGCATAATGCTTAAGTCGAACAGAAAGTAATCGTATTGTACACGGCCGCATAATCGA
AATTAATACGACTCACTATAGGGGAATTGTGAGCGGATAACAATTCCCCATCTTAGTATATTAGTTAAGT
ATAAGAAGGAGATATACATATGGATGTATTCAAGAAAGGATTTTCAATAGCCGATGAGGGAGTTGTGGGA
GCTGTTGAGAAAACCGATCAGGGTGTGACAGAAGCAGCAGAAAAGACAAAAGAGGGTGTTATGAGATCTG
GAGGAAGCGGAATGGGTTCGGACTTAGGCCGCAAGTTACTGGAAGCTGCACGCGCGGGTCAAGACGACGA
GGTACGCATCCTTATGGCCAATGGTGCGGACGTCAACGCCGCCGATAATACCGGAACAACTCCTTTGCAC
CTCGCAGCATATTCCGGCCATTTAGAGATTGTAGAGGTACTGCTTAAGCACGGTGCCGATGTAGATGCGT
CGGACGTATTCGGGTACACGCCTCTCCACCTCGCCGCTTATTGGGGCCACTTAGAAATTGTAGAGGTGCT
CTTGAAGAATGGTGCCGACGTGAATGCTATGGATTCAGACGGCATGACACCGCTCCATCTGGCCGCGAAA
TGGGGTTATCTGGAGATCGTCGAGGTTCTCTTGAAACATGGCGCCGACGTCAATGCACAAGATAAGTTCG
GCAAGACTGCCTTCGACATCAGCATCGACAACGGTAATGAGGACCTGGCCGAGATCCTTCAAAAGTTGAA
TGGTACCCATCATCATCATCATCATTAACTCGAGTCTGGTAAAGAAACCGCTGCTGCGAAATTTGAACGC
CAGCACATGGACTCGTCTACTAGCGCAGCTTAATTAACCTAGGCTGCTGCCACCGCTGAGCAATAACTAG
CATAACCCCTTGGGGCCTCTAAACGGGTCTTGAGGGGTTTTTTGCTGAAACCTCAGGCATTTGAGAAGCA
CACGGTCACACTGCTTCCGGTAGTCAATAAACCGGTAAACCAGCAATAGACATAAGCGGCTATTTAACGA
CCCTGCCCTGAACCGACGACAAGCTGACGACCGGGTCTCCGCAAGTGGCACTTTTCGGGGAAATGTGCGC
GGAACCCCTATTTGTTTATTTTTCTAAATACATTCAAATATGTATCCGCTCATGAATTAATTCTTAGAAA
AACTCATCGAGCATCAAATGAAACTGCAATTTATTCATATCAGGATTATCAATACCATATTTTTGAAAAA
GCCGTTTCTGTAATGAAGGAGAAAACTCACCGAGGCAGTTCCATAGGATGGCAAGATCCTGGTATCGGTC
TGCGATTCCGACTCGTCCAACATCAATACAACCTATTAATTTCCCCTCGTCAAAAATAAGGTTATCAAGT
GAGAAATCACCATGAGTGACGACTGAATCCGGTGAGAATGGCAAAAGTTTATGCATTTCTTTCCAGACTT
GTTCAACAGGCCAGCCATTACGCTCGTCATCAAAATCACTCGCATCAACCAAACCGTTATTCATTCGTGA
TTGCGCCTGAGCGAGACGAAATACGCGGTCGCTGTTAAAAGGACAATTACAAACAGGAATCGAATGCAAC
CGGCGCAGGAACACTGCCAGCGCATCAACAATATTTTCACCTGAATCAGGATATTCTTCTAATACCTGGA
ATGCTGTTTTCCCGGGGATCGCAGTGGTGAGTAACCATGCATCATCAGGAGTACGGATAAAATGCTTGAT
GGTCGGAAGAGGCATAAATTCCGTCAGCCAGTTTAGTCTGACCATCTCATCTGTAACATCATTGGCAACG
CTACCTTTGCCATGTTTCAGAAACAACTCTGGCGCATCGGGCTTCCCATACAATCGATAGATTGTCGCAC
CTGATTGCCCGACATTATCGCGAGCCCATTTATACCCATATAAATCAGCATCCATGTTGGAATTTAATCG
CGGCCTAGAGCAAGACGTTTCCCGTTGAATATGGCTCATACTCTTCCTTTTTCAATATTATTGAAGCATT
TATCAGGGTTATTGTCTCATGAGCGGATACATATTTGAATGTATTTAGAAAAATAAACAAATAGGCATGC
AGCGCTCTTCCGCTTCCTCGCTCACTGACTCGCTACGCTCGGTCGTTCGACTGCGGCGAGCGGTGTCAGC
TCACTCAAAAGCGGTAATACGGTTATCCACAGAATCAGGGGATAAAGCCGGAAAGAACATGTGAGCAAAA
AGCAAAGCACCGGAAGAAGCCAACGCCGCAGGCGTTTTTCCATAGGCTCCGCCCCCCTGACGAGCATCAC
AAAAATCGACGCTCAAGCCAGAGGTGGCGAAACCCGACAGGACTATAAAGATACCAGGCGTTTCCCCCTG
GAAGCTCCCTCGTGCGCTCTCCTGTTCCGACCCTGCCGCTTACCGGATACCTGTCCGCCTTTCTCCCTTC
GGGAAGCGTGGCGCTTTCTCATAGCTCACGCTGTTGGTATCTCAGTTCGGTGTAGGTCGTTCGCTCCAAG
CTGGGCTGTGTGCACGAACCCCCCGTTCAGCCCGACCGCTGCGCCTTATCCGGTAACTATCGTCTTGAGT
CCAACCCGGTAAGACACGACTTATCGCCACTGGCAGCAGCCATTGGTAACTGATTTAGAGGACTTTGTCT
TGAAGTTATGCACCTGTTAAGGCTAAACTGAAAGAACAGATTTTGGTGAGTGCGGTCCTCCAACCCACTT
ACCTTGGTTCAAAGAGTTGGTAGCTCAGCGAACCTTGAGAAAACCACCGTTGGTAGCGGTGGTTTTTCTT
TATTTATGAGATGATGAATCAATCGGTCTATCAAGTCAACGAACAGCTATTCCGTTACTCTAGATTTCAG
TGCAATTTATCTCTTCAAATGTAGCACCTGAAGTCAGCCCCATACGATATAAGTTGTAATTCTCATGTTA
GTCATGCCCCGCGCCCACCGGAAGGAGCTGACTGGGTTGAAGGCTCTCAAGGGCATCGGTCGAGATCCCG
GTGCCTAATGAGTGAGCTAACTTACATTAATTGCGTTGCGCTCACTGCCCGCTTTCCAGTCGGGAAACCT
GTCGTGCCAGCTGCATTAATGAATCGGCCAACGCGCGGGGAGAGGCGGTTTGCGTATTGGGCGCCAGGGT
GGTTTTTCTTTTCACCAGTGAGACGGGCAACAGCTGATTGCCCTTCACCGCCTGGCCCTGAGAGAGTTGC
AGCAAGCGGTCCACGCTGGTTTGCCCCAGCAGGCGAAAATCCTGTTTGATGGTGGTTAACGGCGGGATAT
AACATGAGCTGTCTTCGGTATCGTCGTATCCCACTACCGAGATGTCCGCACCAACGCGCAGCCCGGACTC
GGTAATGGCGCGCATTGCGCCCAGCGCCATCTGATCGTTGGCAACCAGCATCGCAGTGGGAACGATGCCC
TCATTCAGCATTTGCATGGTTTGTTGAAAACCGGACATGGCACTCCAGTCGCCTTCCCGTTCCGCTATCG
GCTGAATTTGATTGCGAGTGAGATATTTATGCCAGCCAGCCAGACGCAGACGCGCCGAGACAGAACTTAA
TGGGCCCGCTAACAGCGCGATTTGCTGGTGACCCAATGCGACCAGATGCTCCACGCCCAGTCGCGTACCG
TCTTCATGGGAGAAAATAATACTGTTGATGGGTGTCTGGTCAGAGACATCAAGAAATAACGCCGGAACAT
TAGTGCAGGCAGCTTCCACAGCAATGGCATCCTGGTCATCCAGCGGATAGTTAATGATCAGCCCACTGAC
GCGTTGCGCGAGAAGATTGTGCACCGCCGCTTTACAGGCTTCGACGCCGCTTCGTTCTACCATCGACACC
ACCACGCTGGCACCCAGTTGATCGGCGCGAGATTTAATCGCCGCGACAATTTGCGACGGCGCGTGCAGGG
CCAGACTGGAGGTGGCAACGCCAATCAGCAACGACTGTTTGCCCGCCAGTTGTTGTGCCACGCGGTTGGG
AATGTAATTCAGCTCCGCCATCGCCGCTTCCACTTTTTCCCGCGTTTTCGCAGAAACGTGGCTGGCCTGG
TTCACCACGCGGGAAACGGTCTGATAAGAGACACCGGCATACTCTGCGACATCGTATAACGTTACTGGTT
TCACATTCACCACCCTGAATTGACTCTCTTCCGGGCGCTATCATGCCATACCGCGAAAGGTTTTGCGCCA
TTCGATGGTGTCCGGGATCTCGACGCTCTCCCTTATGCGACTCCTGCATTAGGAAATTAATACGACTCAC
TATA
Features (pLannotate 1.2.2; 20 found; start..end, strand, type, name):
      3..27      +  protein_bind   lac operator: The lac repressor binds to the lac operator to inhibit transcription in E. coli. This inhibition can be relieved by adding lactose or isopropyl-β-D-thiogalactopyranoside (IPTG). lac repressor encoded by lacI
     42..64      +  RBS            RBS: efficient ribosome binding site from bacteriophage T7 gene 10 (Olins and Rangwala, 1989)
    214..232     +  promoter       T7 promoter: promoter for bacteriophage T7 RNA polymerase
    233..257     +  protein_bind   lac operator: The lac repressor binds to the lac operator to inhibit transcription in E. coli. This inhibition can be relieved by adding lactose or isopropyl-β-D-thiogalactopyranoside (IPTG). lac repressor encoded by lacI
    300..365     +  CDS            Sncg (fragment): SYUG_MOUSE - Also known as Persyn. Experimental evidence at protein level: Swiss-Prot protein existence level 1. Plays a role in neurofilament network integrity. May be involved in modulating axonal architecture during development and in the adult. In vitro, increases the susceptibility of neurofilament-H to calcium-dependent proteases. May also function in modulating the keratin network in skin. Activates the MAPK and Elk-1 signal transduction pathway (By similarity). From Mus musculus (Mouse).
    441..902     +  CDS            Gabpb1 (fragment): GABP1_MOUSE - Also known as Gabpb, Gabpb2. Experimental evidence at protein level: Swiss-Prot protein existence level 1. Transcription factor capable of interacting with purine rich repeats (GA repeats) (PubMed:25200183). Acts as a a master regulator of nuclear-encoded mitochondrial genes (PubMed:25200183). From Mus musculus (Mouse).
    918..935     +  CDS            capTEV™ (fragment): composite tag for in vivo biotinylation, TEV protease cleavage, and 6xHis tagging
    951..992     +  CDS            S-Tag (fragment): affinity and epitope tag derived from pancreatic ribonuclease A
   1022..1039    +  CDS            SET1 (fragment): solubility-enhancement tag derived from T7 phage gene 10B
   1047..1094    +  terminator     T7 terminator: transcription terminator for bacteriophage T7 RNA polymerase
   1258..1315    +  promoter       AmpR promoter (fragment): bla
   1324..2139    -  CDS            KanR: aminoglycoside phosphotransferase; aph(3')-Ia; confers resistance to kanamycin in bacteria or G418 (Geneticin®) in eukaryotes
   2140..2231    -  promoter       AmpR promoter: bla
   2247..2996    -  rep_origin     RSF ori: Plasmids containing the RSF 1030 origin of replication can be propagated in E. coli cells that contain additional plasmids with compatible origins.
   3079..3143    -  CDS            TcR (fragment): tetracycline efflux protein; tet; confers resistance to tetracycline
   3158..3179    -  protein_bind   CAP binding site: CAP binding activates transcription in the presence of cAMP. E. coli catabolite activator protein
   3192..4274    -  CDS            lacI: lac repressor; lacI; The lac repressor binds to the lac operator to inhibit transcription in E. coli. This inhibition can be relieved by adding lactose or isopropyl-β-D-thiogalactopyranoside (IPTG).
   4275..4352    -  promoter       lacI promoter: lacI
   4360..4395    -  CDS            TcR (fragment): tetracycline efflux protein; tet; confers resistance to tetracycline
   4398..2       +  promoter       T7 promoter (across the origin): promoter for bacteriophage T7 RNA polymerase
