[The description below was written by a language model from this plasmid's Addgene catalogue record and pLannotate feature annotations shown in this document.]
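Description:
pRSFDuet-1_VNp6-DARPinOFF7 is a bacterial expression plasmid built on the Novagen pRSFDuet-1 backbone, a dual-cassette T7 vector of about 4.4 kb. It replicates from the RSF1030 origin, which is compatible with other common origins and so allows co-maintenance with additional plasmids in the same E. coli cell. It is recorded as high copy and is selected with kanamycin through the aph(3')-Ia gene. The backbone carries lacI under its own promoter. Each of the two T7 promoters is followed by a lac operator, so transcription depends on a host supplying T7 RNA polymerase and is induced with IPTG.

The feature table places the insert downstream of the second T7 promoter/lac operator, while the first cassette shows only its promoter, operator and T7 gene 10 ribosome binding site. The payload is a fusion of Vesicle Nucleating peptide 6 (VNp6) at the N-terminus to DARPin OFF7, a designed ankyrin repeat protein. The automated annotation labels the short leading segment as a synuclein-family fragment and the larger segment as a fragment of the ankyrin-repeat protein Gabpb1. These look like similarity hits to VNp6 and the DARPin repeats rather than to genuine mouse genes. A short His-tag-like match follows the coding region. Vector-derived S-tag sequence and the T7 terminator lie downstream, though the record does not say whether these tags are translated in frame. The catalogue lists Agrobacterium radiobacter as the species, which sits oddly with a synthetic DARPin, and the cloning sites are unrecorded.

According to the associated publication title, the construct belongs to a system for high-yield production of recombinant proteins packaged into vesicles from E. coli, with the VNp tag acting as the vesicle-nucleating element.
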