Addgene plasmid #182398: pRSFDuet-1_VNp6-DARPinOFF7
Purpose: Bacterial expression of Vesicle Nucleating peptide6-DARPinOFF7 fusion
Depositing lab: Dan Mulvihill. Depositing organization: London and South East University Group (LASE). Publication: High-yield vesicle-packaged recombinant protein production from E. coli. Eastwood TA, Baker K, Streather BR, Allen N, Wang L, Botchway SW, Brown IR, Hiscock JR, Lennon C, Mulvihill DP. Cell Rep Methods. 2023 Feb 2;3(2):100396. doi: 10.1016/j.crmeth.2023.100396. eCollection 2023 Feb 27. PubMed 36936078.
Backbone
  Vector backbone: pRSFDUET-1
  Backbone manufacturer: Novagen
  Vector type: Bacterial Expression
Growth in bacteria
  Bacterial resistance: Kanamycin, 50 μg/mL
  Growth temperature: 37°C
  Growth strain: DH5alpha
  Copy number: High Copy
Gene/Insert
  Gene/Insert name: VNp6-DARPinOFF7
  Species: Agrobacterium radiobacter
  GenBank ID: UniProtKB: B9JMD9
  Promoter: T7
  Tag / fusion protein: Vesicle Nucleating peptide 6 (VNp6) (N terminal on insert)
  Cloning method: Restriction Enzyme; 5′ cloning site Unknown (unknown if destroyed); 3′ cloning site Unknown (unknown if destroyed)
Resource information
  A portion of this plasmid was derived from a plasmid made by: Synthetic
Terms and licenses: Academic/Nonprofit Terms; Industry Terms: Not Available to Industry
How to cite: pRSFDuet-1_VNp6-DARPinOFF7 was a gift from Dan Mulvihill (Addgene plasmid # 182398 ; http://n2t.net/addgene:182398 ; RRID:Addgene_182398)
